Addgene plasmid #200256: pJH4508
Purpose: Pflp-18 LoxP EBFP LoxP TeTx mCherry unc-54 3' UTR C.elegans AVA and other neurons expression of TeTx RFP
Depositing lab: Mei Zhen. Publication: A tonically active master neuron modulates mutually exclusive motor states at two timescales. Meng J, Ahamed T, Yu B, Hung W, Ei Mouridi S, Wang Z, Zhang Y, Wen Q, Boulin T, Gao S, Zhen M. Sci Adv. 2024 Apr 12;10(15):eadk0002. doi: 10.1126/sciadv.adk0002. Epub 2024 Apr 10. PubMed 38598630.
Backbone
  Vector backbone: pBSK
  Backbone manufacturer: stratagene
  Backbone size w/o insert (bp): 7047
  Total vector size (bp): 8420
  Vector type: Worm Expression
Growth in bacteria
  Bacterial resistance: Ampicillin, 100 μg/mL
  Growth temperature: 37°C
  Growth strain: DH5alpha
  Copy number: High Copy
Gene/Insert
  Gene/Insert name: TeTx
  Species: C. elegans (nematode)
  Insert size (bp): 1373
  Promoter: Pflp-18
  Tag / fusion protein: mCherry (C terminal on backbone)
  Cloning method: Gibson Cloning
  Sequencing primers: 5′ TCGTATAGCATACATTATACGAAGTTATGCTAGCatgccgatcaccatcaacaacttc; 3′ CACCATctcgagCATtttttctaccGGTACCctagcggtacggttgtacaggttttcacg
Terms and licenses: Academic/Nonprofit Terms; Industry Terms: Not Available to Industry
Depositor comments: Please visit for https://www.biorxiv.org/content/10.1101/2021.09.21.461278v4 bioRxiv preprint.
How to cite: pJH4508 was a gift from Mei Zhen (Addgene plasmid # 200256 ; http://n2t.net/addgene:200256 ; RRID:Addgene_200256)
