[The description below was written by a language model from this plasmid's Addgene catalogue record and pLannotate feature annotations shown in this document.]
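Description:
pJH4508 is a C. elegans expression plasmid built on a pBluescript-type (pBSK) backbone, about 8.4 kb in total. It is propagated in E. coli from a high-copy ColE1/pUC-type origin and selected with ampicillin through the bla (AmpR) gene. The annotation also picks up remnants of lac regulatory elements (CAP site, lac promoter and operator) and small rop, bom and lacI fragments. These are backbone leftovers with no evident role in the worm.

The payload is a Cre-dependent "floxed stop" cassette driven by the flp-18 promoter. That promoter is named in the catalogue entry but not annotated in the feature table; it presumably lies in the unannotated region upstream of the first loxP site. Two loxP sites in the same orientation flank an EBFP2 coding sequence followed by the tbb-2 terminator. Without Cre, flp-18-expressing cells therefore make blue fluorescent protein and transcription ends before the downstream genes. Cre recombination excises the EBFP2–terminator unit and places a roughly 1.37 kb fragment of tetanus toxin under promoter control, fused at its C terminus to mCherry. The record lists the insert species as C. elegans, but the annotation matches the toxin to Clostridium tetani. The toxin is a zinc endopeptidase that cleaves synaptobrevin and so blocks neurotransmitter release. The record states that an unc-54 3′ UTR follows the fusion; the short aex-5 fragment annotated downstream of mCherry probably reflects that region.

According to the record, the plasmid expresses TeTx with a red marker in AVA and other flp-18-positive neurons. Combining it with a Cre source of overlapping expression would restrict synaptic silencing to the intersection, with the blue-to-red switch marking recombined cells.
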