Features (pLannotate 1.2.2; 16 found; start..end, strand, type, name):
   1558..1591    +  protein_bind   loxP: Cre-mediated recombination occurs in the 8-bp core sequence (GCATACAT). Cre recombinase
   1592..2461    +  CDS            EBFP2: EBFP2 is a basic (constitutively fluorescent) blue fluorescent protein published in 2007, derived from Aequorea victoria. It is reported to be a rapidly-maturing monomer with moderate acid sensitivity.
   2468..2791    +  terminator     tbb-2 terminator: tbb-2; transcription terminator for the C. elegans tubulin beta-2 gene
   2795..2828    +  protein_bind   loxP: Cre-mediated recombination occurs in the 8-bp core sequence (GCATACAT). Cre recombinase
   2835..4205    +  CDS            tetX (fragment): TETX_CLOTE - Experimental evidence at protein level: Swiss-Prot protein existence level 1. Tetanus toxin acts by inhibiting neurotransmitter release. It binds to peripheral neuronal synapses, is internalized and moves by retrograde transport up the axon into the spinal cord where it can move between postsynaptic and presynaptic neurons. It inhibits neurotransmitter release by acting as a zinc endopeptidase that catalyzes the hydrolysis of the '76-Gln-|-Phe-77' bond of synaptobrevin-2. From Clostridium tetani (strain Massachusetts / E88).
   4233..4940    +  CDS            mCherry: mCherry is a basic (constitutively fluorescent) red fluorescent protein published in 2004, derived from Discosoma sp.. It is reported to be a very rapidly-maturing monomer with low acid sensitivity.
   5550..5702    +  CDS            aex-5 (fragment): AEX5_CAEEL - Also known as kpc-3 From Caenorhabditis elegans.
   5830..5865    +  CDS            rop (fragment): Rop protein, which maintains plasmids at low copy number; rop
   5967..6066    +  misc_feature   bom (fragment): basis of mobility region from pBR322
   6164..6268    +  promoter       AmpR promoter: bla
   6269..7129    +  CDS            AmpR: β-lactamase; bla; confers resistance to ampicillin, carbenicillin, and related antibiotics
   7300..7888    +  rep_origin     ori: high-copy-number ColE1/pMB1/pBR322/pUC origin of replication
   8071..8163    +  CDS            lacI (fragment): lac repressor; lacI; The lac repressor binds to the lac operator to inhibit transcription in E. coli. This inhibition can be relieved by adding lactose or isopropyl-β-D-thiogalactopyranoside (IPTG).
   8176..8197    +  protein_bind   CAP binding site: CAP binding activates transcription in the presence of cAMP. E. coli catabolite activator protein
   8212..8242    +  promoter       lac promoter: promoter for the E. coli lac operon
   8250..8266    +  protein_bind   lac operator: The lac repressor binds to the lac operator to inhibit transcription in E. coli. This inhibition can be relieved by adding lactose or isopropyl-β-D-thiogalactopyranoside (IPTG). lac repressor encoded by lacI
>Addgene plasmid #200256 | pJH4508 | addgene full sequence | sequence record 413951 | Addgene NGS Result
AAGCTTGGGCTGCAGCATGCAGCTTAGCCGGAATAGGGTCACGAAAACATGAAAATAAAGCTTGAACCTA
TTGTTATGATTTTCAATGCCACCTTTTGCAGTTTAATATACACTATTACTACTTCTCAGTTCAAGTTCAC
TTCTGAGACGGAACCTTTATTTTCTAACTTTCTTTAATCTTACTTTTTATGAGCCGAACGTTCTATTTTG
TAAAATGATCAGATACAAGCCCAAAGCTAATTTTGCCAATAAGTGTTAGTAGATCAATTGAATTACAATA
TAATGACCTGGGCGGAATAGATTTTTGCACTGATTTTTCTCCAAGCTTACTCTATGAATATTCATAGATC
ATCTTCAAAGGTAGCGTGTGTTGTAGTTGTGTTTTGGCGGGTTCGTGTTATTTGACTCAGCTCAAGTAGA
TGTTGTAGTCTTCCCTCAATCAACGCGTGGGCTTGACCCTCTTTAAATTGAGTGGAAACCAGCCAATCTA
TTTGAAATCTACCCCCGAAATGAGATTCGACGATGACACGACGTGTGTGTTACGTGCGCTGAGAATTTAG
GAAAAAAAAGATAATCTTCTTTTCGTTAGCTGCGCCACAACCTGTGCAGATAAACTCCGCACAATTGAAG
TTCTTACTGGTCCCACCCGATTTATTCAATTGTATTGTGTCTTTTTTTCTTATTTCTCTACAACTCTAAC
TTTCTTCAACTATTCTCTACATCAGTGCTTTTTTCCACCATGAAAAAAGAAATGACGTCGTTGTTTCTTA
GGAGGGGCGGAGCCTCAACTCAATGGTCCGTTCGAATAGATCCCACCCCTCATATAAATAGGACTGAAAC
CAAAGAAGTTTTTAAATTTTCAGCTTACCGTGTTTCTCAATTTTCAAAATAGTCTTTTTTGTGTCTGAAC
GGGCTGATCAATTATGTGTTTTTTTGAATGAAAAATCTTCCTCCCAAGCCTTAAAATTCCTTCCAAAGAT
CGAAAGTTATGTCTATTCAAGTTACTTCTTCTTAGATCAAATATTAAACAAAAAAATACGCCATCATTCT
CTCACATTTAGTAATTCAAAATTTCGATTTGTTTTCGAACTTTTGAATTTCCCGCCTAGGAAGTGACATG
AGTGAAATCTCATTAGATAAATGTGGCACTCACCGATGACACTATTTTCAAATAAGGGGGGGGGGTGTTT
CGAATACCTTGTACACGCGTTTCCGCAAAACCACACACCCCGAGTTCCTCAGCTTCTTCCCCTCGACCCA
TGAGCCACGTCAAGATGTCAGCGTGTCACTTTTCATTGCTTCACCTTCTACGGTAACGAGAAAAGGCGGG
GAATCCAGGATCTGGTGTGACTTCTTCCTTCTTCGTATCTTCCTAAAAATGTTCGTTTACTTTTTAGCGA
GTGTCATTTGATGGGATGTCGTTCTTGAGGAAAGAGGCTAGAAGCTTAATACTCTCATATTTCATATTAT
TGGCATCAAGACGTTTATTATTTAACTACAATAACGATTGCTTTAACAACTAAAAATAATAATTTCAGGG
TTAGACGGATCCCCGGGATAACTTCGTATAGCATACATTATACGAAGTTATATGGTCTCCAAGGGAGAGG
AGCTCTTCACCGGAGTCGTCCCAATCCTCGTCGAGCTCGACGGAGACGTCAACGGACACAAGTTCTCCGT
CCGTGGAGAGGGAGAGGGAGACGCCACCAACGGAAAGCTCACCCTCAAGTTCATCTGCACCACCGGAAAG
CTCCCAGTCCCAGTAAGTTTAAACATATATATACTAACTAACCCTGATTATTTAAATTTTCAGTGGCCAA
CCCTCGTCACCACCCTCTCCCACGGAGTCCAGTGCTTCGCCCGTTACCCAGACCACATGAAGCAGCACGA
CTTCTTCAAGTCCGCCATGCCAGAGGGATACGTCCAGGAGCGTACCATCTTCTTCAAGGACGACGGAACC
TACAAGAGTAAGTTTAAACATGATTTTACTAACTAACTAATCTGATTTAAATTTTCAGCCCGTGCCGAGG
TCAAGTTCGAGGGAGACACCCTCGTCAACCGTATCGAGCTCAAGGGAGTCGACTTCAAGGAGGACGGAAA
CATCCTCGGACACAAGCTCGAGTACAACTTCAACTCCCACAACATCTACATCATGGCCGTCAAGCAGAAG
AACGGAATCAAGGTAAGTTTAAACATGATTTTACTAACTAACTAATCTGATTTAAATTTTCAGGTCAACT
TCAAGATCCGTCACAACGTCGAGGACGGATCCGTCCAGCTCGCCGACCACTACCAGCAGAACACCCCAAT
CGGAGACGGACCAGTCCTCCTCCCAGACTCCCACTACCTCTCCACCCAGTCCGTCCTCTCCAAGGACCCA
AACGAGAAGCGTGACCACATGGTCCTCCTCGAGTTCCGTACCGCCGCCGGAATCACCCTCGGAATGGACG
AGCTCTACAAGTGATAAATGCAAAATCCTTTCAAGCATTCCCTTCTTCTCTATCACTCTTCTTTCTTTTT
GTCAAAAAATTCTCTCGCTAATTTATTTGCTTTTTTAATGTTATTATTTTATGACTTTTTATAGTCACTG
AAAAGTTTGCATCTGAGTGAAGTGAATGCTATCAAAATGTGATTCTGTCTGATGTACTTTCACAATCTCT
CTTCAATTCCATTTTGAAGTGCTTTAAACCCGAAAGGTTGAGAAAAATGCGAGCGCTCAAATATTTGTAT
TGTGTTCGTTGAGTGACCCAACAAAAAGAGGAAACTTTATTGTGCCGCCAAGAAAAAAGTCTCAATAACT
TCGTATAGCATACATTATACGAAGTTATGCTAGCATGCCGATCACCATCAACAACTTCCGTTACTCCGAC
CCGGTTAACAACGACACCATCATCATGATGGAACCGCCGTACTGCAAAGGTCTAGACATCTACTACAAAG
CCTTCAAAATCACCGACCGTATCTGGATCGTTCCGGAACGTTACGAATTTGGTACTAAACCGGAAGACTT
CAACCCGCCGTCCTCCCTGATCGAAGGTGCTTCCGAATACTACGACCCGAACTACCTGCGTACCGACTCC
GACAAAGACCGTTTCCTGCAGACCATGGTTAAACTGTTCAACCGTATCAAAAACAACGTTGCTGGTGAAG
CTCTGCTGGACAAAATCATCAACGCTATCCCGTACCTGGGTAACTCCTACTCCCTGCTGGACAAATTCGA
CACCAACTCCAACTCCGTTTCCTTCAACCTGCTGGAACAGGATCCGTCCGGTGCTACCACCAAATCCGCT
ATGCTGACCAACCTGATCATCTTCGGTCCGGGTCCGGTTCTGAACAAAAACGAAGTTCGTGGTATCGTTC
TGCGTGTTGACAACAAAAACTACTTCCCGTGCCGTGACGGTTTCGGTTCCATCATGCAGATGGCTTTCTG
CCCGGAATACGTACCGACCTTCGACAACGTTATCGAAAACATCACCTCCCTGACCATCGGTAAATCCAAA
TACTTCCAGGACCCGGCTCTGCTGCTGATGCACGAACTGATCCACGTTCTGCACGGTCTGTACGGCATGC
AGGTTTCCTCCCACGAAATCATCCCGTCCAAACAGGAAATCTACATGCAGCACACCTACCCGATCTCCGC
TGAAGAGCTCTTCACCTTCGGTGGTCAGGACGCTAACCTGATCTCCATCGATATCAAAAACGACCTGTAC
GAAAAAACCCTGAACGACTACAAAGCTATCGCTAACAAACTGTCCCAGGTTACCTCCTGCAACGACCCGA
ACATCGACATCGACTCCTACAAACAGATCTATCAGCAGAAGTATCAGTTTGATAAGGATTCCAACGGCCA
GTATATAGTGAACGAGGATAAGTTTCAGATACTGTATAACTCCATAATGTATGGCTTTACTGAGATAGAG
CTGGGCAAGAAGTTTAACATAAAGACTCGCTTAAGCTATTTTTCCATGAACCACGATCCTGTGAAGATAC
CTAACCTGCTGGATGATACTATATATAACGATACTGAGGGCTTTAACATAGAGTCCAAGGATCTGAAGTC
CGAGTATAAGGGCCAGAACATGAGGGTGAACACTAACGCCTTTAGGAACGTCGACGGTTCCGGTCTGGTT
TCCAAACTGATCGGTCTGTGCAAAAAAATCATCCCGCCGACCAACATCCGTGAAAACCTGTACAACCGTA
CCGCTAGGGTACCGGTAGAAAAAATGCTCGAGATGGTGAGCAAGGGCGAGGAGGATAACATGGCCATCAT
CAAGGAGTTCATGCGCTTCAAGGTGCACATGGAGGGCTCCGTGAACGGCCACGAGTTCGAGATCGAGGGC
GAGGGCGAGGGCCGCCCCTACGAGGGCACCCAGACCGCCAAGCTGAAGGTGACCAAGGGTGGCCCCCTGC
CCTTCGCCTGGGACATCCTGTCCCCTCAGTTCATGTACGGCTCCAAGGCCTACGTGAAGCACCCCGCCGA
CATCCCCGACTACTTGAAGCTGTCCTTCCCCGAGGGCTTCAAGTGGGAGCGCGTGATGAACTTCGAGGAC
GGCGGCGTGGTGACCGTGACCCAGGACTCCTCCCTGCAGGACGGCGAGTTCATCTACAAGGTGAAGCTGC
GCGGCACCAACTTCCCCTCCGACGGCCCCGTAATGCAGAAGAAGACCATGGGCTGGGAGGCCTCCTCCGA
GCGGATGTACCCCGAGGACGGCGCCCTGAAGGGCGAGATCAAGCAGAGGCTGAAGCTGAAGGACGGCGGC
CACTACGACGCTGAGGTCAAGACCACCTACAAGGCCAAGAAGCCCGTGCAGCTGCCCGGCGCCTACAACG
TCAACATCAAGTTGGACATCACCTCCCACAACGAGGACTACACCATCGTGGAACAGTACGAACGCGCCGA
GGGCCGCCACTCCACCGGCGGCATGGACGAGCTGTACAAGTAAGAATTCCAACTGAGCGCCGGTCGCTAC
CATTACCAACTTGTCTGGTGTCAAAAATAATAGGGGCCGCTGTCATCAGAGTAAGTTTAAACTGAGTTCT
ACTAACTAACGAGTAATATTTAAATTTTCAGCATCTCGCGCCCGTGCCTCTGACTTCTAAGTCCAATTAC
TCTTCAACATCCCTACATGCTCTTTCTCCCTGTGCTCCCACCCCCTATTTTTGTTATTATCAAAAAACTT
CTCTTAATTTCTTTGTTTTTTAGCTTCTTTTAAGTCACCTCTAACAATGAAATTGTGTAGATTCAAAAAT
AGAATTAATTCGTAATAAAAAGTCGAAAAAAATTGTGCTCCCTCCCCCCATTAATAATAATTCTATCCCA
AAATCTACACAATGTTCTGTGTACACTTCTTATGTTTTTTACTTCTGATAAATTTTTTTGAAACATCATA
GAAAAAACCGCACACAAAATACCTTATCATATGTTACGTTTCAGTTTATGACCGCAATTTTTATTTCTTC
GCACGTCTGGGCCTCTCATGACGTCAAATCATGCTCATCGTGAAAAAGTTTTGGAGTATTTTTGGAATTT
TTCAATCAAGTGAAAGTTTATGAAATTAATTTTCCTGCTTTTGCTTTTTGGGGTTTCCCCTATTGTTTGT
CAAGATTTCGAGGACGGCGTTTTTCTTGCTAAAATCACAAGTATTGATGAGCACGATGCAAGAAAGATCG
GAAGAAGGTTTGGGTTTGAGGCTCAGTGGAAGGTGAGTAGAAGTTGATAATTTGAAAGTGGAGTAGTGTC
TATGGGGTTTTTGCCTTAAATGACAGAATACATTCCCAATATACCAAACATAACTGTTTCCTACTAGTCG
GCCGTACGGGCCCTTTCGTCTCGCGCGTTTCGGTGATGACGGTGAAAACCTCTGACACATGCAGCTCCCG
GAGACGGTCACAGCTTGTCTGTAAGCGGATGCCGGGAGCAGACAAGCCCGTCAGGGCGCGTCAGCGGGTG
TTGGCGGGTGTCGGGGCTGGCTTAACTATGCGGCATCAGAGCAGATTGTACTGAGAGTGCACCATATGCG
GTGTGAAATACCGCACAGATGCGTAAGGAGAAAATACCGCATCAGGCGGCCTTAAGGGCCTCGTGATACG
CCTATTTTTATAGGTTAATGTCATGATAATAATGGTTTCTTAGACGTCAGGTGGCACTTTTCGGGGAAAT
GTGCGCGGAACCCCTATTTGTTTATTTTTCTAAATACATTCAAATATGTATCCGCTCATGAGACAATAAC
CCTGATAAATGCTTCAATAATATTGAAAAAGGAAGAGTATGAGTATTCAACATTTCCGTGTCGCCCTTAT
TCCCTTTTTTGCGGCATTTTGCCTTCCTGTTTTTGCTCACCCAGAAACGCTGGTGAAAGTAAAAGATGCT
GAAGATCAGTTGGGTGCACGAGTGGGTTACATCGAACTGGATCTCAACAGCGGTAAGATCCTTGAGAGTT
TTCGCCCCGAAGAACGTTTTCCAATGATGAGCACTTTTAAAGTTCTGCTATGTGGCGCGGTATTATCCCG
TATTGACGCCGGGCAAGAGCAACTCGGTCGCCGCATACACTATTCTCAGAATGACTTGGTTGAGTACTCA
CCAGTCACAGAAAAGCATCTTACGGATGGCATGACAGTAAGAGAATTATGCAGTGCTGCCATAACCATGA
GTGATAACACTGCGGCCAACTTACTTCTGACAACGATCGGAGGACCGAAGGAGCTAACCGCTTTTTTGCA
CAACATGGGGGATCATGTAACTCGCCTTGATCGTTGGGAACCGGAGCTGAATGAAGCCATACCAAACGAC
GAGCGTGACACCACGATGCCTGTAGCAATGGCAACAACGTTGCGCAAACTATTAACTGGCGAACTACTTA
CTCTAGCTTCCCGGCAACAATTAATAGACTGGATGGAGGCGGATAAAGTTGCAGGACCACTTCTGCGCTC
GGCCCTTCCGGCTGGCTGGTTTATTGCTGATAAATCTGGAGCCGGTGAGCGTGGGTCTCGCGGTATCATT
GCAGCACTGGGGCCAGATGGTAAGCCCTCCCGTATCGTAGTTATCTACACGACGGGGAGTCAGGCAACTA
TGGATGAACGAAATAGACAGATCGCTGAGATAGGTGCCTCACTGATTAAGCATTGGTAACTGTCAGACCA
AGTTTACTCATATATACTTTAGATTGATTTAAAACTTCATTTTTAATTTAAAAGGATCTAGGTGAAGATC
CTTTTTGATAATCTCATGACCAAAATCCCTTAACGTGAGTTTTCGTTCCACTGAGCGTCAGACCCCGTAG
AAAAGATCAAAGGATCTTCTTGAGATCCTTTTTTTCTGCGCGTAATCTGCTGCTTGCAAACAAAAAAACC
ACCGCTACCAGCGGTGGTTTGTTTGCCGGATCAAGAGCTACCAACTCTTTTTCCGAAGGTAACTGGCTTC
AGCAGAGCGCAGATACCAAATACTGTTCTTCTAGTGTAGCCGTAGTTAGGCCACCACTTCAAGAACTCTG
TAGCACCGCCTACATACCTCGCTCTGCTAATCCTGTTACCAGTGGCTGCTGCCAGTGGCGATAAGTCGTG
TCTTACCGGGTTGGACTCAAGACGATAGTTACCGGATAAGGCGCAGCGGTCGGGCTGAACGGGGGGTTCG
TGCACACAGCCCAGCTTGGAGCGAACGACCTACACCGAACTGAGATACCTACAGCGTGAGCTATGAGAAA
GCGCCACGCTTCCCGAAGGGAGAAAGGCGGACAGGTATCCGGTAAGCGGCAGGGTCGGAACAGGAGAGCG
CACGAGGGAGCTTCCAGGGGGAAACGCCTGGTATCTTTATAGTCCTGTCGGGTTTCGCCACCTCTGACTT
GAGCGTCGATTTTTGTGATGCTCGTCAGGGGGGCGGAGCCTATGGAAAAACGCCAGCAACGCGGCCTTTT
TACGGTTCCTGGCCTTTTGCTGGCCTTTTGCTCACATGTTCTTTCCTGCGTTATCCCCTGATTCTGTGGA
TAACCGTATTACCGCCTTTGAGTGAGCTGATACCGCTCGCCGCAGCCGAACGACCGAGCGCAGCGAGTCA
GTGAGCGAGGAAGCGGAAGAGCGCCCAATACGCAAACCGCCTCTCCCCGCGCGTTGGCCGATTCATTAAT
GCAGCTGGCACGACAGGTTTCCCGACTGGAAAGCGGGCAGTGAGCGCAACGCAATTAATGTGAGTTAGCT
CACTCATTAGGCACCCCAGGCTTTACACTTTATGCTTCCGGCTCGTATGTTGTGTGGAATTGTGAGCGGA
TAACAATTTCACACAGGAAACAGCTATGACCATGATTACGCCAAGCTGTAAGTTTAAACATGATCTTACT
AACTAACTATTCTCATTTAAATTTTCAGAGCTTAAAAATGGCTGAAATCACTCACAACGATGGATACGCT
AACAACTTGGAAATGAAAT
